Addgene plasmid #102448: pAH1 (lenti hLPL-FLAG)
Purpose: FLAG-tagged human LPL in lentiviral vector
Depositing lab: Brandon Davies. Depositing organization: University of Iowa. Publication: Angiopoietin-like 4 Modifies the Interactions between Lipoprotein Lipase and Its Endothelial Cell Transporter GPIHBP1. Chi X, Shetty SK, Shows HW, Hjelmaas AJ, Malcolm EK, Davies BS. J Biol Chem. 2015 May 8;290(19):11865-77. doi: 10.1074/jbc.M114.623769. Epub 2015 Mar 25. PubMed 25809481.
Backbone
  Vector backbone: pRRL-cPPT-MCS-IRES-Puro
  Backbone size w/o insert (bp): 8041
  Total vector size (bp): 9591
  Vector type: Lentiviral
  Selectable markers: Puromycin
Growth in bacteria
  Bacterial resistance: Ampicillin, 100 μg/mL
  Growth temperature: 37°C
  Growth strain: NEB Stable
  Copy number: Unknown
Gene/Insert
  Gene/Insert name: Lipoprotein lipase (alt name: LPL)
  Species: H. sapiens (human)
  Entrez Gene: LPL (a.k.a. HDLCQ11, LIPD)
  Promoter: CMV
  Tag / fusion protein: FLAG (C terminal on insert); 6x His (C terminal on insert)
  Cloning method: Unknown
  Sequencing primers: 5′ GTGGGAGGTCTATATAAGCAGAGCTCG; 3′ CTCACATTGCCAAAAGACG
Terms and licenses: Academic/Nonprofit Terms; Industry Terms: Not Available to Industry
How to cite: pAH1 (lenti hLPL-FLAG) was a gift from Brandon Davies (Addgene plasmid # 102448 ; http://n2t.net/addgene:102448 ; RRID:Addgene_102448)
