[The description below was written by a language model from this plasmid's Addgene catalogue record and pLannotate feature annotations shown in this document.]
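Description:
pAH1 (lenti hLPL-FLAG) is a third-generation-style, self-inactivating HIV-1 lentiviral transfer plasmid built on the pRRL-cPPT-MCS-IRES-Puro backbone, about 9.6 kb in total, for expressing epitope-tagged human lipoprotein lipase (LPL) in mammalian cells. In bacteria it is maintained through a high-copy ColE1/pUC-type origin and selected with ampicillin via the β-lactamase gene. The backbone also carries an f1 origin, an SV40 origin, and remnants of lac/lacZα sequences with flanking T3 and T7 promoters.

The viral portion begins with an RSV promoter fused to a truncated 5' LTR, which drives Tat-independent production of the genomic RNA in packaging cells. It is followed by the Ψ packaging signal with a partial gag sequence, the Rev response element for nuclear export of the unspliced RNA, and the cPPT/CTS, which improves nuclear import of the reverse-transcribed genome. The ΔU3 3' LTR inactivates LTR promoter activity after integration, and an SV40 polyadenylation signal lies downstream of it.

Inside this frame, the CMV enhancer/promoter drives the human LPL coding sequence. The catalogue record lists C-terminal FLAG and 6xHis tags, although the feature table annotates only the FLAG epitope downstream of LPL. An EMCV IRES then allows translation of puromycin N-acetyltransferase from the same transcript, so puromycin-resistant transduced cells should also express LPL, and a WPRE enhances transcript expression. The construct serves to generate cells producing tagged LPL that can be detected or purified. The associated publication concerns how angiopoietin-like 4 affects the interaction of LPL with its endothelial transporter GPIHBP1.
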