Features (pLannotate 1.2.2; 30 found; start..end, strand, type, name):
     26..130     +  promoter       AmpR promoter: bla
    131..991     +  CDS            AmpR: β-lactamase; bla; confers resistance to ampicillin, carbenicillin, and related antibiotics
   1162..1750    +  rep_origin     ori: high-copy-number ColE1/pMB1/pBR322/pUC origin of replication
   1933..2025    +  CDS            lacI (fragment): lac repressor; lacI; The lac repressor binds to the lac operator to inhibit transcription in E. coli. This inhibition can be relieved by adding lactose or isopropyl-β-D-thiogalactopyranoside (IPTG).
   2038..2059    +  protein_bind   CAP binding site: CAP binding activates transcription in the presence of cAMP. E. coli catabolite activator protein
   2074..2104    +  promoter       lac promoter: promoter for the E. coli lac operon
   2112..2128    +  protein_bind   lac operator: The lac repressor binds to the lac operator to inhibit transcription in E. coli. This inhibition can be relieved by adding lactose or isopropyl-β-D-thiogalactopyranoside (IPTG). lac repressor encoded by lacI
   2173..2191    +  promoter       T3 promoter: promoter for bacteriophage T3 RNA polymerase
   2219..2445    +  promoter       RSV promoter: Rous sarcoma virus enhancer/promoter
   2446..2626    +  LTR            5' LTR (truncated): truncated 5' long terminal repeat (LTR) from HIV-1
   2673..2798    +  misc_feature   HIV-1 Ψ: packaging signal of human immunodeficiency virus type 1
   2782..3145    +  CDS            HIV-1 gag (fragment): gag protein from human immunodeficiency virus 1; gag
   3291..3524    +  misc_feature   RRE: The Rev response element (RRE) of HIV-1 allows for Rev-dependent mRNA export from the nucleus to the cytoplasm.
   3901..4001    +  CDS            Rev (fragment): human immunodeficiency virus 1 (HIV-1) Rev protein; rev; enhances nuclear export of unspliced and incompletely spliced viral mRNAs
   4020..4137    +  misc_feature   cPPT/CTS: central polypurine tract and central termination sequence of HIV-1
   4159..4462    +  enhancer       CMV enhancer: human cytomegalovirus immediate early enhancer
   4463..4666    +  promoter       CMV promoter: human cytomegalovirus (CMV) immediate early promoter
   4749..6173    +  CDS            LPL: LIPL_HUMAN - Also known as LIPD. Experimental evidence at protein level: Swiss-Prot protein existence level 1. Key enzyme in triglyceride metabolism. Catalyzes the hydrolysis of triglycerides from circulating chylomicrons and very low density lipoproteins (VLDL), and thereby plays an important role in lipid clearance from the blood stream, lipid utilization and storage (PubMed:8675619, PubMed:11342582, PubMed:27578112). Although it has both phospholipase and triglyceride lipase activities it is primarily a triglyceride lipase with low but detectable phospholipase activity (PubMed:7592706, PubM
   6258..6281    +  CDS            FLAG: FLAG® epitope tag, followed by an enterokinase cleavage site
   6322..6364    -  misc_feature   MCS (fragment): multiple cloning site
   6509..6971    +  misc_feature   IRES: internal ribosome entry site (IRES) of the encephalomyocarditis virus (EMCV)
   7004..7603    +  CDS            PuroR: puromycin N-acetyltransferase; pac from Streptomyces alboniger; confers resistance to puromycin
   7651..8239    +  misc_feature   WPRE: woodchuck hepatitis virus posttranscriptional regulatory element
   8304..8323    +  misc_feature   cPPT/CTS (fragment): central polypurine tract and central termination sequence of HIV-1
   8325..8558    +  LTR            3' LTR (ΔU3): self-inactivating 3' long terminal repeat (LTR) from HIV-1
   8630..8751    +  polyA_signal   SV40 poly(A) signal: SV40 polyadenylation signal
   8791..8926    +  rep_origin     SV40 ori: SV40 origin of replication
   8947..8965    -  promoter       T7 promoter: promoter for bacteriophage T7 RNA polymerase
   8973..9128    +  CDS            lacZα (fragment): LacZα fragment of β-galactosidase; lacZ fragment
   9133..9561    +  rep_origin     f1 ori (sequence partly withheld): f1 bacteriophage origin of replication; arrow indicates direction of (+) strand synthesis
>Addgene plasmid #102448 | pAH1 (lenti hLPL-FLAG) | addgene full sequence | sequence record 211111 | Addgene NGS Result
AGGTGGCACTTTTCGGGGAAATGTGCGCGGAACCCCTATTTGTTTATTTTTCTAAATACATTCAAATATG
TATCCGCTCATGAGACAATAACCCTGATAAATGCTTCAATAATATTGAAAAAGGAAGAGTATGAGTATTC
AACATTTCCGTGTCGCCCTTATTCCCTTTTTTGCGGCATTTTGCCTTCCTGTTTTTGCTCACCCAGAAAC
GCTGGTGAAAGTAAAAGATGCTGAAGATCAGTTGGGTGCACGAGTGGGTTACATCGAACTGGATCTCAAC
AGCGGTAAGATCCTTGAGAGTTTTCGCCCCGAAGAACGTTTTCCAATGATGAGCACTTTTAAAGTTCTGC
TATGTGGCGCGGTATTATCCCGTATTGACGCCGGGCAAGAGCAACTCGGTCGCCGCATACACTATTCTCA
GAATGACTTGGTTGAGTACTCACCAGTCACAGAAAAGCATCTTACGGATGGCATGACAGTAAGAGAATTA
TGCAGTGCTGCCATAACCATGAGTGATAACACTGCGGCCAACTTACTTCTGACAACGATCGGAGGACCGA
AGGAGCTAACCGCTTTTTTGCACAACATGGGGGATCATGTAACTCGCCTTGATCGTTGGGAACCGGAGCT
GAATGAAGCCATACCAAACGACGAGCGTGACACCACGATGCCTGTAGCAATGGCAACAACGTTGCGCAAA
CTATTAACTGGCGAACTACTTACTCTAGCTTCCCGGCAACAATTAATAGACTGGATGGAGGCGGATAAAG
TTGCAGGACCACTTCTGCGCTCGGCCCTTCCGGCTGGCTGGTTTATTGCTGATAAATCTGGAGCCGGTGA
GCGTGGGTCTCGCGGTATCATTGCAGCACTGGGGCCAGATGGTAAGCCCTCCCGTATCGTAGTTATCTAC
ACGACGGGGAGTCAGGCAACTATGGATGAACGAAATAGACAGATCGCTGAGATAGGTGCCTCACTGATTA
AGCATTGGTAACTGTCAGACCAAGTTTACTCATATATACTTTAGATTGATTTAAAACTTCATTTTTAATT
TAAAAGGATCTAGGTGAAGATCCTTTTTGATAATCTCATGACCAAAATCCCTTAACGTGAGTTTTCGTTC
CACTGAGCGTCAGACCCCGTAGAAAAGATCAAAGGATCTTCTTGAGATCCTTTTTTTCTGCGCGTAATCT
GCTGCTTGCAAACAAAAAAACCACCGCTACCAGCGGTGGTTTGTTTGCCGGATCAAGAGCTACCAACTCT
TTTTCCGAAGGTAACTGGCTTCAGCAGAGCGCAGATACCAAATACTGTTCTTCTAGTGTAGCCGTAGTTA
GGCCACCACTTCAAGAACTCTGTAGCACCGCCTACATACCTCGCTCTGCTAATCCTGTTACCAGTGGCTG
CTGCCAGTGGCGATAAGTCGTGTCTTACCGGGTTGGACTCAAGACGATAGTTACCGGATAAGGCGCAGCG
GTCGGGCTGAACGGGGGGTTCGTGCACACAGCCCAGCTTGGAGCGAACGACCTACACCGAACTGAGATAC
CTACAGCGTGAGCTATGAGAAAGCGCCACGCTTCCCGAAGGGAGAAAGGCGGACAGGTATCCGGTAAGCT
GCAGGGTCGGAACAGGAGAGCGCACGAGGGAGCTTCCAGGGGGAAACGCCTGGTATCTTTATAGTCCTGT
CGGGTTTCGCCACCTCTGACTTGAGCGTCGATTTTTGTGATGCTCGTCAGGGGGGCGGAGCCTATGGAAA
AACGCCAGCAACGCGGCCTTTTTACGGTTCCTGGCCTTTTGCTGGCCTTTTGCTCACATGTTCTTTCCTG
CGTTATCCCCTGATTCTGTGGATAACCGTATTACCGCCTTTGAGTGAGCTGATACCGCTCGCCGCAGCCG
AACGACCGAGCGCAGCGAGTCAGTGAGCGAGGAAGCGGAAGAGCGCCCAATACGCAAACCGCCTCTCCCC
GCGCGTTGGCCGATTCATTAATGCAGCTGGCACGACAGGTTTCCCGACTGGAAAGCGGGCAGTGAGCGCA
ACGCAATTAATGTGAGTTAGCTCACTCATTAGGCACCCCAGGCTTTACACTTTATGCTTCCGGCTCGTAT
GTTGTGTGGAATTGTGAGCGGATAACAATTTCACACAGGAAACAGCTATGACCATGATTACGCCAAGCGC
GCAATTAACCCTCACTAAAGGGAACAAAAGCTGGAGCTGCAAGCTTAATGTAGTCTTATGCAATACTCTT
GTAGTCTTGCAACATGGTAACGATGAGTTAGCAACATGCCTTACAAGGAGAGAAAAAGCACCGTGCATGC
CGATTGGTGGAAGTAAGGTGGTACGATCGTGCCTTATTAGGAAGGCAACAGACGGGTCTGACATGGATTG
GACGAACCACTGAATTGCCGCATTGCAGAGATATTGTATTTAAGTGCCTAGCTCGATACATAAACGGGTC
TCTCTGGTTAGACCAGATCTGAGCCTGGGAGCTCTCTGGCTAACTAGGGAACCCACTGCTTAAGCCTCAA
TAAAGCTTGCCTTGAGTGCTTCAAGTAGTGTGTGCCCGTCTGTTGTGTGACTCTGGTAACTAGAGATCCC
TCAGACCCTTTTAGTCAGTGTGGAAAATCTCTAGCAGTGGCGCCCGAACAGGGACTTGAAAGCGAAAGGG
AAACCAGAGGAGCTCTCTCGACGCAGGACTCGGCTTGCTGAAGCGCGCACGGCAAGAGGCGAGGGGCGGC
GACTGGTGAGTACGCCAAAAATTTTGACTAGCGGAGGCTAGAAGGAGAGAGATGGGTGCGAGAGCGTCAG
TATTAAGCGGGGGAGAATTAGATCGCGATGGGAAAAAATTCGGTTAAGGCCAGGGGGAAAGAAAAAATAT
AAATTAAAACATATAGTATGGGCAAGCAGGGAGCTAGAACGATTCGCAGTTAATCCTGGCCTGTTAGAAA
CATCAGAAGGCTGTAGACAAATACTGGGACAGCTACAACCATCCCTTCAGACAGGATCAGAAGAACTTAG
ATCATTATATAATACAGTAGCAACCCTCTATTGTGTGCATCAAAGGATAGAGATAAAAGACACCAAGGAA
GCTTTAGACAAGATAGAGGAAGAGCAAAACAAAAGTAAGACCACCGCACAGCAAGCGGCCGCTGATCTTC
AGACCTGGAGGAGGAGATATGAGGGACAATTGGAGAAGTGAATTATATAAATATAAAGTAGTAAAAATTG
AACCATTAGGAGTAGCACCCACCAAGGCAAAGAGAAGAGTGGTGCAGAGAGAAAAAAGAGCAGTGGGAAT
AGGAGCTTTGTTCCTTGGGTTCTTGGGAGCAGCAGGAAGCACTATGGGCGCAGCGTCAATGACGCTGACG
GTACAGGCCAGACAATTATTGTCTGGTATAGTGCAGCAGCAGAACAATTTGCTGAGGGCTATTGAGGCGC
AACAGCATCTGTTGCAACTCACAGTCTGGGGCATCAAGCAGCTCCAGGCAAGAATCCTGGCTGTGGAAAG
ATACCTAAAGGATCAACAGCTCCTGGGGATTTGGGGTTGCTCTGGAAAACTCATTTGCACCACTGCTGTG
CCTTGGAATGCTAGTTGGAGTAATAAATCTCTGGAACAGATTTGGAATCACACGACCTGGATGGAGTGGG
ACAGAGAAATTAACAATTACACAAGCTTAATACACTCCTTAATTGAAGAATCGCAAAACCAGCAAGAAAA
GAATGAACAAGAATTATTGGAATTAGATAAATGGGCAAGTTTGTGGAATTGGTTTAACATAACAAATTGG
CTGTGGTATATAAAATTATTCATAATGATAGTAGGAGGCTTGGTAGGTTTAAGAATAGTTTTTGCTGTAC
TTTCTATAGTGAATAGAGTTAGGCAGGGATATTCACCATTATCGTTTCAGACCCACCTCCCAACCCCGAG
GGGACCCGACAGGCCCGAAGGAATAGAAGAAGAAGGTGGAGAGAGAGACAGAGACAGATCCATTCGATTA
GTGAACGGATCTCGACGGTATCGGTTAACTTTTAAAAGAAAAGGGGGGATTGGGGGGTACAGTGCAGGGG
AAAGAATAGTAGACATAATAGCAACAGACATACAAACTAAAGAATTACAAAAACAAATTACAAAAATTCA
AAATTTTCCGATAAGCTTGGGAGTTCCGCGTTACATAACTTACGGTAAATGGCCCGCCTGGCTGACCGCC
CAACGACCCCCGCCCATTGACGTCAATAATGACGTATGTTCCCATAGTAACGCCAATAGGGACTTTCCAT
TGACGTCAATGGGTGGAGTATTTACGGTAAACTGCCCACTTGGCAGTACATCAAGTGTATCATATGCCAA
GTACGCCCCCTATTGACGTCAATGACGGTAAATGGCCCGCCTGGCATTATGCCCAGTACATGACCTTATG
GGACTTTCCTACTTGGCAGTACATCTACGTATTAGTCATCGCTATTACCATGGTGATGCGGTTTTGGCAG
TACATCAATGGGCGTGGATAGCGGTTTGACTCACGGGGATTTCCAAGTCTCCACCCCATTGACGTCAATG
GGAGTTTGTTTTGGCACCAAAATCAACGGGACTTTCCAAAATGTCGTAACAACTCCGCCCCATTGACGCA
AATGGGCGGTAGGCGTGTACGGTGGGAGGTCTATATAAGCAGAGCTCGTTTAGTGAACCGTCAGATCGCC
TGGAGACGCCATCCACGCTGTTTTGACCTCCATAGAAGACACCGACTCTAGAACTAGTATGGAGAGCAAA
GCCCTGCTCGTGCTGACTCTGGCCGTGTGGCTCCAGAGTCTGACCGCCTCCCGCGGAGGGGTGGCCGCCG
CCGACCAAAGAAGAGATTTTATCGACATCGAAAGTAAATTTGCCCTAAGGACCCCTGAAGACACAGCTGA
GGACACTTGCCACCTCATTCCCGGAGTAGCAGAGTCCGTGGCTACCTGTCATTTCAATCACAGCAGCAAA
ACCTTCATGGTGATCCATGGCTGGACGGTAACAGGAATGTATGAGAGTTGGGTGCCAAAACTTGTGGCCG
CCCTGTACAAGAGAGAACCAGACTCCAATGTCATTGTGGTGGACTGGCTGTCACGGGCTCAGGAGCATTA
CCCAGTGTCCGCGGGCTACACCAAACTGGTGGGACAGGATGTGGCCCGGTTTATCAACTGGATGGAGGAG
GAGTTTAACTACCCTCTGGACAATGTCCATCTCTTGGGATACAGCCTTGGAGCCCATGCTGCTGGCATTG
CAGGAAGTCTGACCAATAAGAAAGTCAACAGAATTACTGGCCTCGATCCAGCTGGACCTAACTTTGAGTA
TGCAGAAGCCCCGAGTCGTCTTTCTCCTGATGATGCAGATTTTGTAGACGTCTTACACACATTCACCAGA
GGGTCCCCTGGTCGAAGCATTGGAATCCAGAAACCAGTTGGGCATGTTGACATTTACCCGAATGGAGGTA
CTTTTCAGCCAGGATGTAACATTGGAGAAGCTATCCGCGTGATTGCAGAGAGAGGACTTGGAGATGTGGA
CCAGCTAGTGAAGTGCTCCCACGAGCGCTCCATTCATCTCTTCATCGACTCTCTGTTGAATGAAGAAAAT
CCAAGTAAGGCCTACAGGTGCAGTTCCAAGGAAGCCTTTGAGAAAGGGCTCTGCTTGAGTTGTAGAAAGA
ACCGCTGCAACAATCTGGGCTATGAGATCAATAAAGTCAGAGCCAAAAGAAGCAGCAAAATGTACCTGAA
GACTCGTTCTCAGATGCCCTACAAAGTCTTCCATTACCAAGTAAAGATTCATTTTTCTGGGACTGAGAGT
GAAACCCATACCAATCAGGCCTTTGAGATTTCTCTGTATGGCACCGTGGCCGAGAGTGAGAACATCCCAT
TCACTCTGCCTGAAGTTTCCACAAATAAGACCTACTCCTTCCTAATTTACACAGAGGTAGATATTGGAGA
ACTACTCATGTTGAAGCTCAAATGGAAGAGTGATTCATACTTTAGCTGGTCAGACTGGTGGAGCAGTCCC
GGCTTCGCCATTCAGAAGATCAGAGTAAAAGCAGGAGAGACTCAGAAAAAGGTGATCTTCTGTTCTAGGG
AGAAAGTGTCTCATTTGCAGAAAGGAAAGGCACCTGCGGTATTTGTGAAATGCCATGACAAGTCTCTGAA
TAAGAAGTCAGGCGGATCCACTAGTCCAGTGTGGTGGAATTCTGCAGATATCCAGCACAGTGGCGGCCGC
TCGAGTCTAGAGGGCCCGCGGTTCGAAGATTACAAGGATGACGATGACAAGCGTACCGGTCATCATCACC
ATCACCATTGAAGACCCGTTCGAATTCGAAGCTTGAGCTCGAGATCTGAGTCCGGTAGCGCTAGTTCGAA
GGATCCGCATGCATCTAGGGCGGCCAATTCCGCCCCTCTCCCCCCCCCTAACGTTACTGGCCGAAGCCGC
TTGGAATAAGGCCGGTGTGCGTTTGTCTATATGTTATTTTCCACCATATTGCCGTCTTTTGGCAATGTGA
GGGCCCGGAAACCTGGCCCTGTCTTCTTGACGAGCATTCCTAGGGGTCTTTCCCCTCTCGCCAAAGGAAT
GCAAGGTCTGTTGAATGTCGTGAAGGAAGCAGTTCCTCTGGAAGCTTCTTGAAGACAAACAACGTCTGTA
GCGACCCTTTGCAGGCAGCGGAACCCCCCACCTGGCGACAGGTGCCTCTGCGGCCAAAAGCCACGTGTAT
AAGATACACCTGCAAAGGCGGCACAACCCCAGTGCCACGTTGTGAGTTGGATAGTTGTGGAAAGAGTCAA
ATGGCTCTCCTCAAGCGTATTCAACAAGGGGCTGAAGGATGCCCAGAAGGTACCCCATTGTATGGGATCT
GATCTGGGGCCTCGGTGCACATGCTTTACATGTGTTTAGTCGAGGTTAAAAAAACGTCTAGGCCCCCCGA
ACCACGGGGACGTGGTTTTCCTTTGAAAAACACGATGATAAGCTTGCCACAACCCACAAGGAGACGACCT
TCCATGACCGAGTACAAGCCCACGGTGCGCCTCGCCACCCGCGACGACGTCCCCCGGGCCGTACGCACCC
TCGCCGCCGCGTTCGCCGACTACCCCGCCACGCGCCACACCGTCGACCCGGACCGCCACATCGAGCGGGT
CACCGAGCTGCAAGAACTCTTCCTCACGCGCGTCGGGCTCGACATCGGCAAGGTGTGGGTCGCGGACGAC
GGCGCCGCGGTGGCGGTCTGGACCACGCCGGAGAGCGTCGAAGCGGGGGCGGTGTTCGCCGAGATCGGCC
CGCGCATGGCCGAGTTGAGCGGTTCCCGGCTGGCCGCGCAGCAACAGATGGAAGGCCTCCTGGCGCCGCA
CCGGCCCAAGGAGCCCGCGTGGTTCCTGGCCACCGTCGGCGTCTCGCCCGACCACCAGGGCAAGGGTCTG
GGCAGCGCCGTCGTGCTCCCCGGAGTGGAGGCGGCCGAGCGCGCCGGGGTGCCCGCCTTCCTGGAGACCT
CCGCGCCCCGCAACCTCCCCTTCTACGAGCGGCTCGGCTTCACCGTCACCGCCGACGTCGAGGTGCCCGA
AGGACCGCGCACCTGGTGCATGACCCGCAAGCCCGGTGCCTGATAATAGGCGGCCGCTCGAGACCTAGAA
AAACAATCGATACCGTCGACAATCAACCTCTGGATTACAAAATTTGTGAAAGATTGACTGGTATTCTTAA
CTATGTTGCTCCTTTTACGCTATGTGGATACGCTGCTTTAATGCCTTTGTATCATGCTATTGCTTCCCGT
ATGGCTTTCATTTTCTCCTCCTTGTATAAATCCTGGTTGCTGTCTCTTTATGAGGAGTTGTGGCCCGTTG
TCAGGCAACGTGGCGTGGTGTGCACTGTGTTTGCTGACGCAACCCCCACTGGTTGGGGCATTGCCACCAC
CTGTCAGCTCCTTTCCGGGACTTTCGCTTTCCCCCTCCCTATTGCCACGGCGGAACTCATCGCCGCCTGC
CTTGCCCGCTGCTGGACAGGGGCTCGGCTGTTGGGCACTGACAATTCCGTGGTGTTGTCGGGGAAGCTGA
CGTCCTTTCCATGGCTGCTCGCCTGTGTTGCCACCTGGATTCTGCGCGGGACGTCCTTCTGCTACGTCCC
TTCGGCCCTCAATCCAGCGGACCTTCCTTCCCGCGGCCTGCTGCCGGCTCTGCGGCCTCTTCCGCGTCTT
CGCCTTCGCCCTCAGACGAGTCGGATCTCCCTTTGGGCCGCCTCCCCGCCTGAATACGAGCTCGGTACCT
TTAAGACCAATGACTTACAAGGCAGCTGTAGATCTTAGCCACTTTTTAAAAGAAAAGGGGGGACTGGAAG
GGCTAATTCACTCCCAACGAAGACAAGATCTGCTTTTTGCTTGTACTGGGTCTCTCTGGTTAGACCAGAT
CTGAGCCTGGGAGCTCTCTGGCTAACTAGGGAACCCACTGCTTAAGCCTCAATAAAGCTTGCCTTGAGTG
CTTCAAGTAGTGTGTGCCCGTCTGTTGTGTGACTCTGGTAACTAGAGATCCCTCAGACCCTTTTAGTCAG
TGTGGAAAATCTCTAGCAGTAGTAGTTCATGTCATCTTATTATTCAGTATTTATAACTTGCAAAGAAATG
AATATCAGAGAGTGAGAGGAACTTGTTTATTGCAGCTTATAATGGTTACAAATAAAGCAATAGCATCACA
AATTTCACAAATAAAGCATTTTTTTCACTGCATTCTAGTTGTGGTTTGTCCAAACTCATCAATGTATCTT
ATCATGTCTGGCTCTAGCTATCCCGCCCCTAACTCCGCCCATCCCGCCCCTAACTCCGCCCAGTTCCGCC
CATTCTCCGCCCCATGGCTGACTAATTTTTTTTATTTATGCAGAGGCCGAGGCCGCCTCGGCCTCTGAGC
TATTCCAGAAGTAGTGAGGAGGCTTTTTTGGAGGCCTAGGGACGTACCCAATTCGCCCTATAGTGAGTCG
TATTACGCGCGCTCACTGGCCGTCGTTTTACAACGTCGTGACTGGGAAAACCCTGGCGTTACCCAACTTA
ATCGCCTTGCAGCACATCCCCCTTTCGCCAGCTGGCGTAATAGCGAAGAGGCCCGCACCGATCGCCCTTC
CCAACAGTTGCGCAGCCTGAATGGCGAATGGG
[124 nt withheld, positions 9133-9256]
C
[91 nt withheld, positions 9258-9348]
A
[49 nt withheld, positions 9350-9398]
CCTTTGACGTTGGAGTCCACGTTCTTT
[37 nt withheld, positions 9426-9462]
ACCCTATCTCGGTCTATTCTTTTGATTTATAAGGGATTTTGCCGATTTCGGCCTATTGGTTAAAAAATGA
GCTGATTTAACAAAAATTTAACGCGAATTTTAACAAAATATTAACGCTTACAATTT
